>Addgene plasmid #27039 | pCI Flag Smad3 LC AAGY | addgene partial sequence | sequence record 33272 | 27039 with LNCX
TTATCACAGTTAATTGCTAACGCAGTCAGTGCTTCTGACACAACAGTCTCGAACTTAAGCTGCAGAAGTT
GGTCGTGAGGCACTGGGCAGGTAAGTATCAAGGTTACAAGACAGGTTTAAGGAGACCAATAGAAACTGGG
CTTGTCGAGACAGAGAAGACTCTTGCGTTTCTGATAGGCACCTATTGGTCTTACTGACATCCACTTTGCC
TTTCTCTCCACAGGTGTCCACTCCCAGTTCAATTACAGCTCTTAAGGCTAGAGTACTTAATACGACTCAC
TATAGGCTAGCCTCGAGACCATGGACTATAAGGATGACGATGACAAAGAATTCACGCGTGGTACCTCTAG
ACCAGTTCTACCTCCTGTGTTGGTGCCACGCCACACAGAGATCCCGGCCGAGTTCCCCCCACTGGACGAC
TACAGCCATTCCATCCCCGAAAACACTAACTTCCCCGCAGGCATCGAGCCCCAGAGCAATATTCCAGAGA
CCCCAGCCGCTGGCTACCTGAGTGAAGATGGAGAAACCAGTGACCACCAGATGAACCACAGCATGGACGC
AGGTTCTCCAAACCTATCCCCGAATCCGATGTCCCCAGCACATAATAACTTGGACCTGCAGCCAGTTACC
TACTGCGAGCCGGCCTTCTGGTGCTCCATCTCCTACTACGAGCTGAACCAGCGCGTCGGGGAGACATTCC
ACGCCTCGCAGCCATCCATGACTGTGGATGGCTTCACCGACCCCTCCAATTCGGAGCGCTTCTGCCTAGG
GCTGCTCTCCAATGTCAACAGGAATGCAGCAGTGGAGCTGACACGGAGACACATCGGAAGAGGCGTGCGG
CTCTACTACATC
