[The description below was written by a language model from this plasmid's Addgene catalogue record.]
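Description:
pCI Flag Smad3 LC AAGY is a mammalian expression plasmid built on the pCI backbone (about 4 kb without insert). It is maintained in E. coli as a high-copy plasmid under ampicillin selection. The record gives no feature table and does not list the promoter or other regulatory elements. pCI-type vectors generally drive expression from a CMV immediate-early enhancer/promoter with a downstream intron and an SV40 late polyadenylation signal, but this is not confirmed here. The use of T7 as the 5′ sequencing primer suggests that a T7 promoter site lies upstream of the cloning region.

The insert is a roughly 880 bp fragment of human SMAD3 cloned between XbaI and NotI, both of which remain intact, with a Flag epitope fused to its N terminus. It encodes residues 133–425 rather than the full-length protein. The "LC" in the name most likely refers to the linker plus the C-terminal (MH2) portion, with the N-terminal MH1 domain omitted. Two substitutions, P181A and P182A, are present. The "AAGY" in the name implies that they convert the linker PPGY (PY) motif, a typical docking site for WW-domain proteins, to a non-binding form.

The associated publication concerns the ubiquitin ligase Nedd4L targeting activated Smad2/3 to limit TGF-β signalling. The construct is therefore probably a binding-deficient control in transfected mammalian cells. With Flag-based detection or immunoprecipitation, it could test whether the Smad3 linker PY motif is needed for Nedd4L interaction, ubiquitination and turnover. The record does not state the specific experiments.
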