Addgene plasmid #27039: pCI Flag Smad3 LC AAGY
Depositing lab: Joan Massague. Depositing organization: Memorial Sloan-Kettering Cancer Center. Publication: Ubiquitin ligase Nedd4L targets activated Smad2/3 to limit TGF-beta signaling. Gao S, Alarcon C, Sapkota G, Rahman S, Chen PY, Goerner N, Macias MJ, Erdjument-Bromage H, Tempst P, Massague J. Mol Cell. 2009 Nov 13. 36(3):457-68. 10.1016/j.molcel.2009.09.043 PubMed 19917253.
Backbone
  Vector backbone: pCI
  Backbone size w/o insert (bp): 4000
  Vector type: Mammalian Expression
Growth in bacteria
  Bacterial resistance: Ampicillin, 100 μg/mL
  Growth temperature: 37°C
  Growth strain: DH5alpha
  Copy number: High Copy
Gene/Insert
  Gene/Insert name: Smad3
  Species: H. sapiens (human)
  Insert size (bp): 880
  Mutation: aa 133-425; P181A P182A
  Entrez Gene: SMAD3 (a.k.a. HSPC193, HsT17436, JV15-2, LDS1C, LDS3, MADH3, hMAD-3, hSMAD3, mad3)
  Tag / fusion protein: Flag (N terminal on insert)
  Cloning method: Restriction Enzyme; 5′ cloning site XbaI (not destroyed); 3′ cloning site NotI (not destroyed)
  Sequencing primers: 5′ T7; 3′ EBV-rev
Terms and licenses: Academic/Nonprofit Terms; Industry Terms: Not Available to Industry
How to cite: pCI Flag Smad3 LC AAGY was a gift from Joan Massague (Addgene plasmid # 27039 ; http://n2t.net/addgene:27039 ; RRID:Addgene_27039)
